Addgene plasmid #40428: LRRK2_1867_2161_L1914A_L1976Y_C2024S_C2025S_I2049Q_F2083A
Depositing lab: Michael J Fox Foundation MJFF. Depositing organization: Michael J Fox Foundation.
Backbone
  Vector backbone: pEMB017
  Backbone manufacturer: Emerald
  Vector type: Baculovirus
Growth in bacteria
  Bacterial resistance: Ampicillin, 100 μg/mL
  Growth temperature: 37°C
  Growth strain: Top10
  Copy number: High Copy
Gene/Insert
  Gene/Insert name: LRRK2
  Species: H. sapiens (human)
  Mutation: aa1867_2161; L1914A, L1976Y, C2024S, C2025S, I2049Q, F2083A
  Entrez Gene: LRRK2 (a.k.a. AURA17, DARDARIN, PARK8, RIPK7, ROCO2)
  Promoter: polH
  Tag / fusion protein: HisTev (N terminal on insert); GST-Tev (N terminal on insert)
  Cloning method: Restriction Enzyme; 5′ cloning site BamHI (destroyed during cloning); 3′ cloning site HindIII (destroyed during cloning)
  Sequencing primers: 5′ DSP2466For:GAATTTCGTCGACAGATC; 3′ DSP2466Rev:AATAACCCGGATCAGCTT
Terms and licenses: Academic/Nonprofit Terms; Industry Terms
How to cite: LRRK2_1867_2161_L1914A_L1976Y_C2024S_C2025S_I2049Q_F2083A was a gift from Michael J Fox Foundation MJFF (Addgene plasmid # 40428 ; http://n2t.net/addgene:40428 ; RRID:Addgene_40428)
