[The description below was written by a language model from this plasmid's Addgene catalogue record and pLannotate feature annotations shown in this document.]
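Description:
LRRK2_1867_2161_L1914A_L1976Y_C2024S_C2025S_I2049Q_F2083A is a 9,085 bp baculovirus transfer plasmid built on the pEMB017 backbone for producing a fragment of human LRRK2 in insect cells. In E. coli it is maintained as a high-copy plasmid through a ColE1/pUC-type origin and selected with ampicillin via the bla gene and its promoter. An f1 origin and a residual lacZα fragment are also present. The expression region is flanked by AcMNPV sequences, lef2/ORF603 on one side and an ORF1629 recombination region on the other. These provide the homology arms for recombination with baculoviral DNA to generate recombinant virus.

The payload is driven by the very late polyhedrin (polH) promoter. It encodes Schistosoma japonicum GST fused upstream of LRRK2 residues 1867–2161, a region of this Parkinson's disease-linked serine/threonine kinase. The fragment carries six substitutions: L1914A, L1976Y, C2024S, C2025S, I2049Q and F2083A. The record does not state why they were introduced. The catalogue lists N-terminal HisTev and GST-Tev tags, meaning affinity handles removable with TEV protease. The annotation, however, detects only GST upstream of the insert and places a short His-tag fragment just downstream of the LRRK2 coding region, so the exact position and reading frame of the His tag cannot be settled from the feature table alone. Divergently oriented from the polH cassette, a p6.9 late promoter drives E. coli β-glucuronidase (GUS), which can serve as a reporter for identifying recombinant virus. The design suits expression and affinity purification of the engineered LRRK2 fragment for biochemical or structural work, although the record does not name a specific application.
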