Features (pLannotate 1.2.2; 15 found; start..end, strand, type, name):
    329..453     +  CDS            lef2: baculovirus late expression factor 2
    491..1096    +  CDS            ORF603: baculovirus ORF603 protein
   1167..2972    -  CDS            GUS: β-glucuronidase; uidA (or gusA) from E. coli
   2987..3302    -  promoter       p6.9 promoter: Autographa californica p6.9; baculovirus late basic protein promoter
   3317..3408    +  promoter       polyhedrin promoter: polh from Autographa californica; promoter for the baculovirus polyhedrin gene
   3469..4122    +  CDS            GST26_SCHJA: Experimental evidence at protein level: Swiss-Prot protein existence level 1. GST isoenzymes appear to play a central role in the parasite detoxification system. Other functions are also suspected including a role in increasing the solubility of haematin in the parasite gut. From Schistosoma japonicum (Blood fluke).
   4222..5106    +  CDS            LRRK2 (fragment): LRRK2_HUMAN - Also known as PARK8. Experimental evidence at protein level: Swiss-Prot protein existence level 1. Serine/threonine-protein kinase which phosphorylates a broad range of proteins involved in multiple processes such as neuronal plasticity, autophagy, and vesicle trafficking (PubMed:20949042, PubMed:22012985, PubMed:26824392, PubMed:29125462, PubMed:28720718, PubMed:29127255, PubMed:30398148, PubMed:29212815, PubMed:30635421, PubMed:21850687, PubMed:23395371, PubMed:17114044, PubMed:24687852, PubMed:26014385, PubMed:25201882). Is a key regulator of RAB GTPases by regulating the GTP/
   5135..5152    +  CDS            9xHis (fragment): 9xHis affinity tag
   5189..6546    +  misc_recomb    baculovirus recombination region (ORF1629): contains part of ORF1629
   6544..6621    -  CDS            P61 (fragment): P78_NPVAC - Experimental evidence at protein level: Swiss-Prot protein existence level 1. Plays a role in the transport of the nucleocapsids from the cytoplasm toward the host nucleus together with the host actin- polymerizing Arp2/3 complex. From Autographa californica nuclear polyhedrosis virus (AcMNPV).
   6809..7397    -  rep_origin     ori: high-copy-number ColE1/pMB1/pBR322/pUC origin of replication
   7568..8428    -  CDS            AmpR: β-lactamase; bla; confers resistance to ampicillin, carbenicillin, and related antibiotics
   8429..8533    -  promoter       AmpR promoter: bla
   8560..9015    +  rep_origin     f1 ori (sequence partly withheld): f1 bacteriophage origin of replication; arrow indicates direction of (+) strand synthesis
   9020..1       -  CDS            lacZα (fragment) (across the origin): LacZα fragment of β-galactosidase; lacZ fragment
>Addgene plasmid #40428 | LRRK2_1867_2161_L1914A_L1976Y_C2024S_C2025S_I2049Q_F2083A | depositor full sequence | sequence record 52105 | LRRK2_1867_2161_L1914A_L1976Y_C2024S_C2025S_I2049Q_F2083A sequence 9085 bps
GGAACGGCTCCGCCCACTATTAATGAAATTAAAAATTCCAATTTTAAAAAACGCAGCAAGAGAAACATTT
GTATGAAAGAATGCGTAGAAGGAAAGAAAAATGTCGTCGACATGCTGAACAACAAGATTAATATGCCTCC
GTGTATAAAAAAAATATTGAACGATTTGAAAGAAAACAATGTACCGCGCGGCGGTATGTACAGGAAGAGG
TTTATACTAAACTGTTACATTGCAAACGTGGTTTCGTGTGCCAAGTGTGAAAACCGATGTTTAATCAAGG
CTCTGACGCATTTCTACAACCACGACTCCAAGTGTGTGGGTGAAGTCATGCATCTTTTAATCAAATCCCA
AGATGTGTATAAACCACCAAACTGCCAAAAAATGAAAACTGTCGACAAGCTCTGTCCGTTTGCTGGCAAC
TGCAAGGGTCTCAATCCTATTTGTAATTATTGAATAATAAAACAATTATAAATGCTAAATTTGTTTTTTA
TTAACGATACAAACCAAACGCAACAAGAACATTTGTAGTATTATCTATAATTGAAAACGCGTAGTTATAA
TCGCTGAGGTAATATTTAAAATCATTTTCAAATGATTCACAGTTAATTTGCGACAATATAATTTTATTTT
CACATAAACTAGACGCCTTGTCGTCTTCTTCTTCGTATTCCTTCTCTTTTTCATTTTTCTCTTCATAAAA
ATTAACATAGTTATTATCGTATCCATATATGTATCTATCGTATAGAGTAAATTTTTTGTTGTCATAAATA
TATATGTCTTTTTTAATGGGGTGTATAGTACCGCTGCGCATAGTTTTTCTGTAATTTACAACAGTGCTAT
TTTCTGGTAGTTCTTCGGAGTGTGTTGCTTTAATTATTAAATTTATATAATCAATGAATTTGGGATCGTC
GGTTTTGTACAATATGTTGCCGGCATAGTACGCAGCTTCTTCTAGTTCAATTACACCATTTTTTAGCAGC
ACCGGATTAACATAACTTTCCAAAATGTTGTACGAACCGTTAAACAAAAACAGTTCACCTCCCTTTTCTA
TACTATTGTCTGCGAGCAGTTGTTTGTTGTTAAAAATAACAGCCATTGTAATGAGACGCACAAACTAATA
TCACAAACTGGAAATGTCTATCAATATATAGTTGCTGATCAGATCCTCATTGTTTGCCTCCCTGCTGCGG
TTTTTCACCGAAGTTCATGCCAGTCCAGCGTTTTTGCAGCAGAAAAGCCGCCGACTTCGGTTTGCGGTCG
CGAGTGAAGATCCCTTTCTTGTTACCGCCAACGCGCAATATGCCTTGCGAGGTCGCAAAATCGGCGAAAT
TCCATACCTGTTCACCGACGACGGCGCTGACGCGATCAAAGACGCGGTGATACATATCCAGCCATGCACA
CTGATACTCTTCACTCCACATGTCGGTGTACATTGAGTGCAGCCCGGCTAACGTATCCACGCCGTATTCG
GTGATGATAATCGGCTGATGCAGTTTCTCCTGCCAGGCCAGAAGTTCTTTTTCCAGTACCTTCTCTGCCG
TTTCCAAATCGCCGCTTTGGACATACCATCCGTAATAACGGTTCAGGCACAGCACATCAAAGAGATCGCT
GATGGTATCGGTGTGAGCGTCGCAGAACATTACATTGACGCAGGTGATCGGACGCGTCGGGTCGAGTTTA
CGCGTTGCTTCCGCCAGTGGCGCGAAATATTCCCGTGCACCTTGCGGACGGGTATCCGGTTCGTTGGCAA
TACTCCACATCACCACGCTTGGGTGGTTTTTGTCACGCGCTATCAGCTCTTTAATCGCCTGTAAGTGCGC
TTGCTGAGTTTCCCCGTTGACTGCCTCTTCGCTGTACAGTTCTTTCGGCTTGTTGCCCGCTTCGAAACCA
ATGCCTAAAGAGAGCGAAAAGCCGACAGCAGCAGTTTCATCAATCACCACGATGCCATGTTCATCTGCCC
AGTCGAGCATCTCTTCAGCGTAAGGGTAATGCGAGGTACGGTAGGAGTTGGCCCCAATCCAGTCCATTAA
TGCGTGGTCGTGCACCATCAGCACGTTATCGAATCCTTTGCCACGTAAGTCCGCATCTTCATGACGACCA
AAGCCAGTAAAGTAGAACGGTTTGTGGTTAATCAGGAACTGTTGGCCCTTCACTGCCACTGACCGGATGC
CGACGCGAAGCGGGTAGATATCACACTCTGTCTGGCTTTTGGCTGTGACGCACAGTTCATAGAGATAACC
TTCACCCGGTTGCCAGAGGTGCGGATTCACCACTTGCAAAGTCCCGCTAGTGCCTTGTCCAGTTGCAACC
ACCTGTTGATCCGCATCACGCAGTTCAACGCTGACATCACCATTGGCCACCACCTGCCAGTCAACAGACG
CGTGGTTACAGTCTTGCGCGACATGCGTCACCACGGTGATATCGTCCACCCAGGTGTTCGGCGTGGTGTA
GAGCATTACGCTGCGATGGATTCCGGCATAGTTAAAGAAATCATGGAAGTAAGACTGCTTTTTCTTGCCG
TTTTCGTCGGTAATCACCATTCCCGGCGGGATAGTCTGCCAGTTCAGTTCGTTGTTCACACAAACGGTGA
TACGTACACTTTTCCCGGCAATAACATACGGCGTGACATCGGCTTCAAATGGCGTATAGCCGCCCTGATG
CTCCATCACTTCCTGATTATTGACCCACACTTTGCCGTAATGAGTGACCGCATCGAAACGCAGCACGATA
CGCTGGCCTGCCCAACCTTTCGGTATAAAGACTTCGCGCTGATACCAGACGTTGCCCGCATAATTACGAA
TATCTGCATCGGCGAACTGATCGTTAAAACTGCCTGGCACAGCAATTGCCCGGCTTTCTTGTAACGCGCT
TTCCCACCAACGCTGATCAATTCCACAGTTTTCGCGATCCAGACTGAATGCCCACAGGCCGTCGAGTTTT
TTGATTTCACGGGTTGGGGTTTCTACAGGACGGACCATATTTATAGGTGTAATTTATGTAGCTGTAATTT
TTACCTTATTAATATTTTTTACGCTTTGCATTCGACGACTGAACTCCCAAATATATGTTTAACTCGTCTT
GGTCGTTTGAATTTTTGTTGCTGTGTTTCCTAATATTTTCCATCACCTTAAATATGTTATTGTAATCCTC
AATGTTGAACTTGCAATTGGACACGGCATAGTTTTCCATAGTCGTGTAAAACATGGTATTGGCTGCATTG
TAATACATCCGACTGAGCGGGTACGGATCTATGTGTTTGAGCAGCCTGTTCAAAAACTCTGCATCGTCGC
AAAACGGAATTTCGTCGACAGATCTGATCATGGAGATAATTAAAATGATAACCATCTCGCAAATAAATAA
GTATTTTACTGTTTTCGTAACAGTTTTGTAATAAAAAAACCTATAAATATAGGATCTATGCACCACCATC
ACCACCATCACCACGAGAACCTTTATTTCCAAGGATCAATGGCACCGATCCTGGGGTATTGGAAGATCAA
GGGCCTAGTGCAGCCCACTCGTCTGCTCCTGGAGTACCTAGAAGAGAAGTATGAGGAGCACCTTTATGAG
CGGGACGAGGGTGACAAGTGGCGCAATAAGAAATTCGAGCTAGGCTTGGAATTCCCCAATCTGCCTTATT
ACATCGATGGCGACGTTAAGTTGACTCAGTCCATGGCCATCATCCGCTACATCGCCGACAAGCACAATAT
GCTAGGCGGGTGCCCGAAGGAGCGAGCTGAGATCTCTATGTTGGAAGGGGCCGTGCTGGATATCCGCTAC
GGCGTGAGCCGCATTGCATACTCAAAGGATTTCGAGACCCTCAAGGTTGACTTCCTGTCAAAGCTGCCTG
AAATGCTAAAGATGTTCGAAGACCGTCTCTGTCATAAGACCTACCTGAACGGGGACCACGTGACACACCC
GGACTTTATGTTGTATGACGCTCTGGACGTCGTGCTTTATATGGACCCTATGTGCCTGGACGCTTTTCCC
AAACTAGTGTGTTTCAAGAAACGTATCGAAGCTATCCCTCAGATTGATAAGTACCTGAAGTCCTCAAAGT
ACATCGCCTGGCCCCTTCAAGGTTGGCAAGCCACATTTGGCGGTGGCGACCATCCTCCCAAGTCAGACCT
AGTGCCTAGGCACAACCAGACCAGCCTATATAAGAAAGCCGGGTCAGCTGCCGCTGTGCTGGAGGAGAAC
CTGTATTTCCAGGGCGGATCCAACATCATGCTCAACAACGATGAGCTCGAATTTGAACAAGCTCCAGAAT
TCCTGCTCGGCGACGGCTCTTTCGGCTCCGTATACCGTGCTGCTTATGAAGGCGAAGAAGTCGCCGTAAA
GATCTTCAACAAGCACACCTCGGCTCGTCTGCTCCGTCAGGAACTGGTCGTTCTGTGTCATCTGCACCAT
CCGAGCCTCATCTCCCTGCTGGCCGCTGGCATCCGTCCTCGTATGCTGGTGATGGAGCTGGCATCCAAGG
GCTCTCTCGACCGCCTGCTGCAGCAGGACAAGGCTTCTCTGACCCGTACTCTGCAGCATCGTATCGCTTA
CCATGTAGCTGACGGCCTGCGTTATCTTCATTCTGCAATGATCATTTATCGCGACCTGAAACCTCATAAT
GTACTGCTGTTTACTCTGTACCCGAACGCTGCCATCATCGCTAAGATTGCAGACTATGGTATTGCGCAGT
ACTCCTCCCGCATGGGCATTAAAACAAGCGAAGGTACGCCGGGTTTCCGTGCTCCAGAAGTGGCTCGTGG
CAACGTTCAGTACAACCAGCAAGCTGACGTTTACTCGTTCGGTCTGCTCCTGTACGATATCCTGACTACC
GGCGGCCGTATCGTAGAAGGTCTGAAGTTCCCTAACGAAGCTGACGAACTGGAAATCCAGGGCAAGCTGC
CAGACCCGGTTAAAGAATACGGTTGCGCTCCGTGGCCGATGGTAGAGAAGCTCATCAAACAGTGCCTTAA
AGAAAACCCTCAGGAACGTCCAACCTCTGCTCAAGTGTTCGACATCCTTAACAGCGCTGAACTCGTCTGT
CTGACTCGCCGTATTCTCCTGCCTAAGAATGTTATCGTGGAATGTATGGTTGCTACTCACCATAACTGAT
GATAAGCTTTAGTAAGCACTCGAGCACCACCACCACCACCACTAACCTAGGTAGCTGAGCGCATGCAAGC
TGATCCGGGTTATTAGTACATTTATTAAGCGCTAGATTCTGTGCGTTGTTGATTTACAGACAATTGTTGT
ACGTATTTTAATAATTCATTAAATTTATAATCTTTAGGGTGGTATGTTAGAGCGAAAATCAAATGATTTT
CAGCGTCTTTATATCTGAATTTAAATATTAAATCCTCAATAGATTTGTAAAATAGGTTTCGATTAGTTTC
AAACAAGGGTTGTTTTTCCGAACCGATGGCTGGACTATCTAATGGATTTTCGCTCAACGCCACAAAACTT
GCCAAATCTTGTAGCAGCAATCTAGCTTTGTCGATATTCGTTTGTGTTTTGTTTTGTAATAAAGGTTCGA
CGTCGTTCAAAATATTATGCGCTTTTGTATTTCTTTCATCACTGTCGTTAGTGTACAATTGACTCGACGT
AAACACGTTAAATAGAGCTTGGACATATTTAACATCGGGCGTGTTAGCTTTATTAGGCCGATTATCGTCG
TCGTCCCAACCCTCGTCGTTAGAAGTTGCTTCCGAAGACGATTTTGCCATAGCCACACGACGCCTATTAA
TTGTGTCGGCTAACACGTCCGCGATCAAATTTGTAGTTGAGCTTTTTGGAATTATTTCTGATTGCGGGCG
TTTTTGGGCGGGTTTCAATCTAACTGTGCCCGATTTTAATTCAGACAACACGTTAGAAAGCGATGGTGCA
GGCGGTGGTAACATTTCAGACGGCAAATCTACTAATGGCGGCGGTGGTGGAGCTGATGATAAATCTACCA
TCGGTGGAGGCGCAGGCGGGGCTGGCGGCGGAGGCGGAGGCGGAGGTGGTGGCGGTGATGCAGACGGCGG
TTTAGGCTCAAATGTCTCTTTAGGCAACACAGTCGGCACCTCAACTATTGTACTGGTTTCGGGCGCCGTT
TTTGGTTTGACCGGTCTGAGACGAGTGCGATTTTTTTCGTTTCTAATAGCTTCCAACAATTGTTGTCTGT
CGTCTAAAGGTGCAGCGGGTTGAGGTTCCGTCGGCATTGGTGGAGCGGGCGGCAATTCAGACATCGATGG
TGGTGGTGGTGGTGGAGGCGCTGGAATGTTAGGCACGGGAGAAGGTGGTGGCGGCGGTGCCGCCGGTATA
ATTTGTTCTGGTTTAGTTTGTTCGCGCACGATTGTGGGCACCGGCGCAGGCGCCGCTGGCTGCACAACGG
AAGGTCGTCTGCTTCGAGGCAGCGCTTGGGGTGGTGGCAATTCAATATTATAATTGGAATACAAATCGTA
AAAATCTGCTATAAGCATTGTAATTTCGCTATCGTTTACCGTGCCGATATTTAACAACCGCTCAATGTAA
GCAATTGTATTGTAAAGAGATTGTCTCAAGCTCGGATCGATCCCGCACGCCGATAACAAGCCTTTTCATT
TTTACTACAGCATTGTAGTGGCGAGACACTTCGCTGTCGTCGAGGTTTAAACGCTTCCTCGCTCACTGAC
TCGCTGCGCTCGGTCGTTCGGCTGCGGCGAGCGGTATCAGCTCACTCAAAGGCGGTAATACGGTTATCCA
CAGAATCAGGGGATAACGCAGGAAAGAACATGTGAGCAAAAGGCCAGCAAAAGGCCAGGAACCGTAAAAA
GGCCGCGTTGCTGGCGTTTTTCCATAGGCTCCGCCCCCCTGACGAGCATCACAAAAATCGACGCTCAAGT
CAGAGGTGGCGAAACCCGACAGGACTATAAAGATACCAGGCGTTTCCCCCTGGAAGCTCCCTCGTGCGCT
CTCCTGTTCCGACCCTGCCGCTTACCGGATACCTGTCCGCCTTTCTCCCTTCGGGAAGCGTGGCGCTTTC
TCATAGCTCACGCTGTAGGTATCTCAGTTCGGTGTAGGTCGTTCGCTCCAAGCTGGGCTGTGTGCACGAA
CCCCCCGTTCAGCCCGACCGCTGCGCCTTATCCGGTAACTATCGTCTTGAGTCCAACCCGGTAAGACACG
ACTTATCGCCACTGGCAGCAGCCACTGGTAACAGGATTAGCAGAGCGAGGTATGTAGGCGGTGCTACAGA
GTTCTTGAAGTGGTGGCCTAACTACGGCTACACTAGAAGGACAGTATTTGGTATCTGCGCTCTGCTGAAG
CCAGTTACCTTCGGAAAAAGAGTTGGTAGCTCTTGATCCGGCAAACAAACCACCGCTGGTAGCGGTGGTT
TTTTTGTTTGCAAGCAGCAGATTACGCGCAGAAAAAAAGGATCTCAAGAAGATCCTTTGATCTTTTCTAC
GGGGTCTGACGCTCAGTGGAACGAAAACTCACGTTAAGGGATTTTGGTCATGAGATTATCAAAAAGGATC
TTCACCTAGATCCTTTTAAATTAAAAATGAAGTTTTAAATCAATCTAAAGTATATATGAGTAAACTTGGT
CTGACAGTTACCAATGCTTAATCAGTGAGGCACCTATCTCAGCGATCTGTCTATTTCGTTCATCCATAGT
TGCCTGACTCCCCGTCGTGTAGATAACTACGATACGGGAGGGCTTACCATCTGGCCCCAGTGCTGCAATG
ATACCGCGAGACCCACGCTCACCGGCTCCAGATTTATCAGCAATAAACCAGCCAGCCGGAAGGGCCGAGC
GCAGAAGTGGTCCTGCAACTTTATCCGCCTCCATCCAGTCTATTAATTGTTGCCGGGAAGCTAGAGTAAG
TAGTTCGCCAGTTAATAGTTTGCGCAACGTTGTTGCCATTGCTACAGGCATCGTGGTGTCACGCTCGTCG
TTTGGTATGGCTTCATTCAGCTCCGGTTCCCAACGATCAAGGCGAGTTACATGATCCCCCATGTTGTGCA
AAAAAGCGGTTAGCTCCTTCGGTCCTCCGATCGTTGTCAGAAGTAAGTTGGCCGCAGTGTTATCACTCAT
GGTTATGGCAGCACTGCATAATTCTCTTACTGTCATGCCATCCGTAAGATGCTTTTCTGTGACTGGTGAG
TACTCAACCAAGTCATTCTGAGAATAGTGTATGCGGCGACCGAGTTGCTCTTGCCCGGCGTCAATACGGG
ATAATACCGCGCCACATAGCAGAACTTTAAAAGTGCTCATCATTGGAAAACGTTCTTCGGGGCGAAAACT
CTCAAGGATCTTACCGCTGTTGAGATCCAGTTCGATGTAACCCACTCGTGCACCCAACTGATCTTCAGCA
TCTTTTACTTTCACCAGCGTTTCTGGGTGAGCAAAAACAGGAAGGCAAAATGCCGCAAAAAAGGGAATAA
GGGCGACACGGAAATGTTGAATACTCATACTCTTCCTTTTTCAATATTATTGAAGCATTTATCAGGGTTA
TTGTCTCATGAGCGGATACATATTTGAATGTATTTAGAAAAATAAACAAATAGGGGTTCCGCGCACATTT
CCCCGAAAAGTGCCACCTG
[124 nt withheld, positions 8560-8683]
C
[91 nt withheld, positions 8685-8775]
A
[49 nt withheld, positions 8777-8825]
CCTTTGACGTTGGAGTCCACGTTCTTT
[37 nt withheld, positions 8853-8889]
ACCCTATCTCGGTCTATTCTTTTGATTTATAAGGGATTTTGCCGATTTCGGCCTATTGGTTAAAAAATGA
GCTGATTTAACAAAAATTTAACGCGAATTTTAACAAAATATTAACGTTTACAATTTCCCATTCGCCATTC
AGGCTGCGCAACTGTTGGGAAGGGCGATCGGTGCGGGCCTCTTCGCTATTACGCCA
