>Addgene plasmid #40428 | LRRK2_1867_2161_L1914A_L1976Y_C2024S_C2025S_I2049Q_F2083A | addgene partial sequence | sequence record 53174 | DSP2466Rev 5'-AATAACCCGGATCAGCTT-3'
TGGTGGTGGTGGTGGTGCTCGAGTGCTTACTAAAGCTTATCATCAGTTATGGTGAGTAGCAACCATACAT
TCCACGATAACATTCTTAGGCAGGAGAATACGGCGAGTCAGACAGACGAGTTCAGCGCTGTTAAGGATGT
CGAACACTTGAGCAGAGGTTGGACGTTCCTGAGGGTTTTCTTTAAGGCACTGTTTGATGAGCTTCTCTAC
CATCGGCCACGGAGCGCAACCGTATTCTTTAACCGGGTCTGGCAGCTTGCCCTGGATTTCCAGTTCGTCA
GCTTCGTTAGGGAACTTCAGACCTTCTACGATACGGCCGCCGGTAGTCAGGATATCGTACAGGAGCAGAC
CGAACGAGTAAACGTCAGCTTGCTGGTTGTACTGAACGTTGCCACGAGCCACTTCTGGAGCACGGAAACC
CGGCGTACCTTCGCTTGTTTTAATGCCCATGCGGGAGGAGTACTGCGCAATACCATAGTCTGCAATCTTA
GCGATGATGGCAGCGTTCGGGTACAGAGTAAACAGCAGTACATTATGAGGTTTCAGGTCGCGATAAATGA
TCATTGCAGAATGAAGATAACGCAGGCCGTCAGCTACATGGTAAGCGATACGATGCTGCAGAGTACGGGT
CAGAGAAGCCTTGTCCTGCTGCAGCAGGCGGTCGAGAGAGCCCTTGGATGCCAGCTCCATCACCAGCATA
CGAGGACGGATGCCAGCGGCCAGCAGGGAGATGAGGCTCGGATGGTGCAGATGACACAGAACGACCAGTT
CCTGACGGAGCAGACGAGCCGAGGTGTGCTTGTTGAAGATCTTTACGGCGACTTCTTCGCCTTCATAAGC
AGCACGGTATACGGAGCCGAAAGAGCCGTCG
