>Addgene plasmid #40428 | LRRK2_1867_2161_L1914A_L1976Y_C2024S_C2025S_I2049Q_F2083A | addgene partial sequence | sequence record 53176 | DSP2466For 5'-GAATTTCGTCGACAGATC-3'
AATAAGTATTTTACTGTTTTCGTAACAGTTTTGTAATAAAAAAACCTATAAATATAGGATCTATGCACCA
CCATCACCACCATCACCACGAGAACCTTTATTTCCAAGGATCAATGGCACCGATCCTGGGGTATTGGAAG
ATCAAGGGCCTAGTGCAGCCCACTCGTCTGCTCCTGGAGTACCTAGAAGAGAAGTATGAGGAGCACCTTT
ATGAGCGGGACGAGGGTGACAAGTGGCGCAATAAGAAATTCGAGCTAGGCTTGGAATTCCCCAATCTGCC
TTATTACATCGATGGCGACGTTAAGTTGACTCAGTCCATGGCCATCATCCGCTACATCGCCGACAAGCAC
AATATGCTAGGCGGGTGCCCGAAGGAGCGAGCTGAGATCTCTATGTTGGAAGGGGCCGTGCTGGATATCC
GCTACGGCGTGAGCCGCATTGCATACTCAAAGGATTTCGAGACCCTCAAGGTTGACTTCCTGTCAAAGCT
GCCTGAAATGCTAAAGATGTTCGAAGACCGTCTCTGTCATAAGACCTACCTGAACGGGGACCACGTGACA
CACCCGGACTTTATGTTGTATGACGCTCTGGACGTCGTGCTTTATATGGACCCTATGTGCCTGGACGCTT
TTCCCAAACTAGTGTGTTTCAAGAAACGTATCGAAGCTATCCCTCAGATTGATAAGTACCTGAAGTCCTC
AAAGTACATCGCCTGGCCCCTTCAAGGTTGGCAAGCCACATTTGGCGGTGGCGACCATCCTCCCAAGTCA
GACCTAGTGCCTAGGCACAACCAGACCAGCCTATATAAGAAAGCCGGGTCAGCTGCCGCTGTGCTGGAGG
AGAACCTGTATTTCCAGGGCGGATCCAA
